>Addgene plasmid #110109 | FGFR2 E565A 3xFlag | addgene full sequence | sequence record 209786 | Addgene NGS Result
CCATTCGCCATTCAGGCTGCGCAACTGTTGGGAAGGGCGATCGGTGCGGGCCTCTTCGCTATTACGCCAG
CTGGCGAAAGGGGGATGTGCTGCAAGGCGATTAAGTTGGGTAACGCCAGGGTTTTCCCAGTCACGACGTT
GTAAAACGACGGCCAGTGCCAAGCTGATCTATACATTGAATCAATATTGGCAATTAGCCATATTAGTCAT
TGGTTATATAGCATAAATCAATATTGGCTATTGGCCATTGCATACGTTGTATCTATATCATAATATGTAC
ATTTATATTGGCTCATGTCCAATATGACCGCCATGTTGACATTGATTATTGACTAGTTATTAATAGTAAT
CAATTACGGGGTCATTAGTTCATAGCCCATATATGGAGTTCCGCGTTACATAACTTACGGTAAATGGCCC
GCCTGGCTGACCGCCCAACGACCCCCGCCCATTGACGTCAATAATGACGTATGTTCCCATAGTAACGCCA
ATAGGGACTTTCCATTGACGTCAATGGGTGGAGTATTTACGGTAAACTGCCCACTTGGCAGTACATCAAG
TGTATCATATGCCAAGTCCGCCCCCTATTGACGTCAATGACGGTAAATGGCCCGCCTGGCATTATGCCCA
GTACATGACCTTACGGGACTTTCCTACTTGGCAGTACATCTACGTATTAGTCATCGCTATTACCATGGTG
ATGCGGTTTTGGCAGTACACCAATGGGCGTGGATAGCGGTTTGACTCACGGGGATTTCCAAGTCTCCACC
CCATTGACGTCAATGGGAGTTTGTTTTGGCACCAAAATCAACGGGACTTTCCAAAATGTCGTAATAACCC
CGCCCCGTTGACGCAAATGGGCGGTAGGCGTGTACGGTGGGAGGTCTATATAAGCAGAGCTCGTTTAGTG
AACCGTCAGAATTACGGACCATGTCTGCACTTCTGATCCTAGCTCTTGTTGGAGCTGCAGTTGCTAAGCT
TGCGGCCGCGAATTCATCGATAGATCTGATATCGGTACCAGTCGACTCTAGAATGGTCAGCTGGGGTCGT
TTCATCTGCCTGGTCGTGGTCACCATGGCAACCTTGTCCCTGGCCCGGCCCTCCTTCAGTTTAGTTGAGG
ATACCACATTAGAGCCAGAAGAGCCACCAACCAAATACCAAATCTCTCAACCAGAAGTGTACGTGGCTGC
GCCAGGGGAGTCGCTAGAGGTGCGCTGCCTGTTGAAAGATGCCGCCGTGATCAGTTGGACTAAGGATGGG
GTGCACTTGGGGCCCAACAATAGGACAGTGCTTATTGGGGAGTACTTGCAGATAAAGGGCGCCACGCCTA
GAGACTCCGGCCTCTATGCTTGTACTGCCAGTAGGACTGTAGACAGTGAAACTTGGTACTTCATGGTGAA
TGTCACAGATGCCATCTCATCCGGAGATGATGAGGATGACACCGACGGTGCGGAAGATTTTGTCAGTGAG
AACAGTAACAACAAGAGAGCACCATACTGGACCAACACAGAAAAGATGGAAAAGCGGCTCCATGCTGTGC
CTGCGGCCAACACTGTCAAGTTTCGCTGCCCAGCCGGGGGGAACCCAATGCCAACCATGCGGTGGCTGAA
AAACGGGAAGGAGTTTAAGCAGGAGCATCGCATTGGAGGCTACAAGGTACGAAACCAGCACTGGAGCCTC
ATTATGGAAAGTGTGGTCCCATCTGACAAGGGAAATTATACCTGTGTGGTGGAGAATGAATACGGGTCCA
TCAATCACACGTACCACCTGGATGTTGTGGAGCGATCGCCTCACCGGCCCATCCTCCAAGCCGGACTGCC
GGCAAATGCCTCCACAGTGGTTGGAGGAGACGTAGAGTTTGTCTGCAAGGTTTACAGTGATGCCCAGCCC
CACATCCAGTGGATCAAGCACGTGGAAAAGAACGGCAGTAAATACGGGCCCGACGGGCTGCCCTACCTCA
AGGTTCTCAAGGCCGCCGGTGTTAACACCACGGACAAAGAGATTGAGGTTCTCTATATTCGGAATGTAAC
TTTTGAGGACGCTGGGGAATATACGTGCTTGGCGGGTAATTCTATTGGGATATCCTTTCACTCTGCATGG
TTGACAGTTCTGCCAGCGCCTGGAAGAGAAAAGGAGATTACAGCTTCCCCAGACTACCTGGAGATAGCCA
TTTACTGCATAGGGGTCTTCTTAATCGCCTGTATGGTGGTAACAGTCATCCTGTGCCGAATGAAGAACAC
GACCAAGAAGCCAGACTTCAGCAGCCAGCCGGCTGTGCACAAGCTGACCAAACGTATCCCCCTGCGGAGA
CAAGTAACAGTTTCGGCTGAGTCCAGCTCCTCCATGAACTCCAACACCCCGCTGGTGAGGATAACAACAC
GCCTCTCTTCAACGGCAGACACCCCCATGCTGGCAGGGGTCTCCGAGTATGAACTTCCAGAGGACCCAAA
ATGGGAGTTTCCAAGAGATAAGCTGACACTGGGCAAGCCCCTGGGAGAAGGTTGCTTTGGGCAAGTGGTC
ATGGCGGAAGCAGTGGGAATTGACAAAGACAAGCCCAAGGAGGCGGTCACCGTGGCCGTGAAGATGTTGA
AAGATGATGCCACAGAGAAAGACCTTTCTGATCTGGTGTCAGAGATGGAGATGATGAAGATGATTGGGAA
ACACAAGAATATCATAAATCTTCTTGGAGCCTGCACACAGGATGGGCCTCTCTATGTCATAGTTGCGTAT
GCCTCTAAAGGCAACCTCCGAGAATACCTCCGAGCCCGGAGGCCACCCGGGATGGAGTACTCCTATGACA
TTAACCGTGTTCCTGAGGAGCAGATGACCTTCAAGGACTTGGTGTCATGCACCTACCAGCTGGCCAGAGG
CATGGAGTACTTGGCTTCCCAAAAATGTATTCATCGAGATTTAGCAGCCAGAAATGTTTTGGTAACAGAA
AACAATGTGATGAAAATAGCAGACTTTGGACTCGCCAGAGATATCAACAATATAGACTATTACAAAAAGA
CCACCAATGGGCGGCTTCCAGTCAAGTGGATGGCTCCAGAAGCCCTGTTTGATAGAGTATACACTCATCA
GAGTGATGTCTGGTCCTTCGGGGTGTTAATGTGGGAGATCTTCACTTTAGGGGGCTCGCCCTACCCAGGG
ATTCCCGTGGAGGAACTTTTTAAGCTGCTGAAGGAAGGACACAGAATGGATAAGCCAGCCAACTGCACCA
ACGAACTGTACATGATGATGAGGGACTGTTGGCATGCAGTGCCCTCCCAGAGACCAACGTTCAAGCAGTT
GGTAGAAGACTTGGATCGAATTCTCACTCTCACAACCAATGAGGAATACTTGGACCTCAGCCAACCTCTC
GAACAGTATTCACCTAGTTACCCTGACACAAGAAGTTCTTGTTCTTCAGGAGATGATTCTGTTTTTTCTC
CAGACCCCATGCCTTACGAACCATGCCTTCCTCAGTATCCACACATAAACGGCAGTGTTAAAACAGGATC
CCGGGCTGACTACAAAGACCATGACGGTGATTATAAAGATCATGACATCGACTACAAGGATGACGATGAC
AAGTAGTGATCCCGGGTGGCATCCCTGTGACCCCTCCCCAGTGCCTCTCCTGGCCCTGGAAGTTGCCACT
CCAGTGCCCACCAGCCTTGTCCTAATAAAATTAAGTTGCATCATTTTGTCTGACTAGGTGTCCTTCTATA
ATATTATGGGGTGGAGGGGGGTGGTATGGAGCAAGGGGCAAGTTGGGAAGACAACCTGTAGGGCCTGCGG
GGTCTATTGGGAACCAAGCTGGAGTGCAGTGGCACAATCTTGGCTCACTGCAATCTCCGCCTCCTGGGTT
CAAGCGATTCTCCTGCCTCAGCCTCCCGAGTTGTTGGGATTCCAGGCATGCATGACCAGGCTCAGCTAAT
TTTTGTTTTTTTGGTAGAGACGGGGTTTCACCATATTGGCCAGGCTGGTCTCCAACTCCTAATCTCAGGT
GATCTACCCACCTTGGCCTCCCAAATTGCTGGGATTACAGGCGTGAACCACTGCTCCCTTCCCTGTCCTT
CTGATTTTAAAATAACTATACCAGCAGGAGGACGTCCAGACACAGCATAGGCTACCTGGCCATGCCCAAC
CGGTGGGACATTTGAGTTGCTTGCTTGGCACTGTCCTCTCATGCGTTGGGTCCACTCAGTAGATGCCTGT
TGAATTGGGTACGCGGCCAGCTTGGCTGTGGAATGTGTGTCAGTTAGGGTGTGGAAAGTCCCCAGGCTCC
CCAGCAGGCAGAAGTATGCAAAGCATGCATCTCAATTAGTCAGCAACCAGGTGTGGAAAGTCCCCAGGCT
CCCCAGCAGGCAGAAGTATGCAAAGCATGCATCTCAATTAGTCAGCAACCATAGTCCCGCCCCTAACTCC
GCCCATCCCGCCCCTAACTCCGCCCAGTTCCGCCCATTCTCCGCCCCATGGCTGACTAATTTTTTTTATT
TATGCAGAGGCCGAGGCCGCCTCGGCCTCTGAGCTATTCCAGAAGTAGTGAGGAGGCTTTTTTGGAGGAA
TTGATCAGCTTGGGATCTGATCAAGAGACAGGATGAGGATCGTTTCGCATGATTGAACAAGATGGATTGC
ACGCAGGTTCTCCGGCCGCTTGGGTGGAGAGGCTATTCGGCTATGACTGGGCACAACAGACAATCGGCTG
CTCTGATGCCGCCGTGTTCCGGCTGTCAGCGCAGGGGCGCCCGGTTCTTTTTGTCAAGACCGACCTGTCC
GGTGCCCTGAATGAACTGCAGGACGAGGCAGCGCGGCTATCGTGGCTGGCCACGACGGGCGTTCCTTGCG
CAGCTGTGCTCGACGTTGTCACTGAAGCGGGAAGGGACTGGCTGCTATTGGGCGAAGTGCCGGGGCAGGA
TCTCCTGTCATCTCACCTTGCTCCTGCCGAGAAAGTATCCATCATGGCTGATGCAATGCGGCGGCTGCAT
ACGCTTGATCCGGCTACCTGCCCATTCGACCACCAAGCGAAACATCGCATCGAGCGAGCACGTACTCGGA
TGGAAGCCGGTCTTGTCGATCAGGATGATCTGGACGAAGAGCATCAGGGGCTCGCGCCAGCCGAACTGTT
CGCCAGGCTCAAGGCGCGCATGCCCGACGGCGAGGATCTCGTCGTGACCCATGGCGATGCCTGCTTGCCG
AATATCATGGTGGAAAATGGCCGCTTTTCTGGATTCATCGACTGTGGCCGGCTGGGTGTGGCGGACCGCT
ATCAGGACATAGCGTTGGCTACCCGTGATATTGCTGAAGAGCTTGGCGGCGAATGGGCTGACCGCTTCCT
CGTGCTTTACGGTATCGCCGCTCCCGATTCGCAGCGCATCGCCTTCTATCGCCTTCTTGACGAGTTCTTC
TGAGCGGGACTCTGGGGTTCGAAATGACCGACCAAGCGACGCCCAACCTGCCATCACGAGATTTCGATTC
CACCGCCGCCTTCTATGAAAGGTTGGGCTTCGGAATCGTTTTCCGGGACGCCGGCTGGATGATCCTCCAG
CGCGGGGATCTCATGCTGGAGTTCTTCGCCCACCCCGGGCTCGATCCCCTCGCGAGTTGGTTCAGCTGCT
GCCTGAGGCTGGACGACCTCGCGGAGTTCTACCGGCAGTGCAAATCCGTCGGCATCCAGGAAACCAGCAG
CGGCTATCCGCGCATCCATGCCCCCGAACTGCAGGAGTGGGGAGGCACGATGGCCGCTTTGGTCGACCCG
GACGGGACGCTCCTGCGCCTGATACAGAACGAATTGCTTGCAGGCATCTCATGAGTGTGTCTTCCCGTTT
TCCGCCTGAGGTCACTGCGTGGATGGAGCGCTGGCGCCTGCTGCGCGACGGCGAGCTGCTCACCACCCAC
TCGCCAAGCTGGAACCGTAAAAAGGCCGCGTTGCTGGCGTTTTTCCATAGGCTCCGCCGATCATAATCAG
CCATACCACATTTGTAGAGGTTTTACTTGCTTTAAAAAACCTCCCACACCTCCCCCTGAACCTGAAACAT
AAAATGAATGCAATTGTTGTTGTTAACTTGTTTATTGCAGCTTATAATGGTTACAAATAAAGCAATAGCA
TCACAAATTTCACAAATAAAGCATTTTTTTCACTGCATTCTAGTTGTGGTTTGTCCAAACTCATCAATGT
ATCTTATCATGTCTGGATCAATTCCCTATAGTGAGTCGTATTAAATTCGTAATCATGTCATAGCTGTTTC
CTGTGTGAAATTGTTATCCGCTCACAATTCCACACAACATACGAGCCGGAAGCATAAAGTGTAAAGCCTG
GGGTGCCTAATGAGTGGCTAACTCACATTAATTGCGTTGCGCTCACTGCCCGCTTTCCAGTCGGGAAACC
TGTCGTGCCAGCTGCATTAATGAATCGGCCAACGCGCGGGGAGAGGCGGTTTGCGTATTGGGCGCTCTTC
CGCTTCCTCGCTCACTGACTCGCTGCGCTCGGTCGTTCGGCTGCGGCGAGCGGTATCAGCTCACTCAAAG
GCGGTAATACGGTTATCCACAGAATCAGGGGATAACGCAGGAAAGAACATGTGAGCAAAAGGCCAGCAAA
AGGCCAGGAACCGTAAAAAGGCCGCGTTGCTGGCGTTTTTCCATAGGCTCCGCCCCCCTGACGAGCATCA
CAAAAATCGACGCTCAAGTCAGAGGTGGCGAAACCCGACAGGACTATAAAGATACCAGGCGTTTCCCCCT
GGAAGCTCCCTCGTGCGCTCTCCTGTTCCGACCCTGCCGCTTACCGGATACCTGTCCGCCTTTCTCCCTT
CGGGAAGCGTGGCGCTTTCTCATAGCTCACGCTGTAGGTATCTCAGTTCGGTGTAGGTCGTTCGCTCCAA
GCTGGGCTGTGTGCACGAACCCCCCGTTCAGCCCGACCGCTGCGCCTTATCCGGTAACTATCGTCTTGAG
TCCAACCCGGTAAGACACGACTTATCGCCACTGGCAGCAGCCACTGGTAACAGGATTAGCAGAGCGAGGT
ATGTAGGCGGTGCTACAGAGTTCTTGAAGTGGTGGCCTAACTACGGCTACACTAGAAGAACAGTATTTGG
TATCTGCGCTCTGCTGAAGCCAGTTACCTTCGGAAAAAGAGTTGGTAGCTCTTGATCCGGCAAACAAACC
ACCGCTGGTAGCGGTGGTTTTTTTGTTTGCAAGCAGCAGATTACGCGCAGAAAAAAAGGATCTCAAGAAG
ATCCTTTGATCTTTTCTACGGGGTCTGACGCTCAGTGGAACGAAAACTCACGTTAAGGGATTTTGGTCAT
GAGATTATCAAAAAGGATCTTCACCTAGATCCTTTTAAATTAAAAATGAAGTTTTAAATCAATCTAAAGT
ATATATGAGTAAACTTGGTCTGACAGTTACCAATGCTTAATCAGTGAGGCACCTATCTCAGCGATCTGTC
TATTTCGTTCATCCATAGTTGCCTGACTCCCCGTCGTGTAGATAACTACGATACGGGAGGGCTTACCATC
TGGCCCCAGTGCTGCAATGATACCGCGAGACCCACGCTCACCGGCTCCAGATTTATCAGCAATAAACCAG
CCAGCCGGAAGGGCCGAGCGCAGAAGTGGTCCTGCAACTTTATCCGCCTCCATCCAGTCTATTAATTGTT
GCCGGGAAGCTAGAGTAAGTAGTTCGCCAGTTAATAGTTTGCGCAACGTTGTTGCCATTGCTACAGGCAT
CGTGGTGTCACGCTCGTCGTTTGGTATGGCTTCATTCAGCTCCGGTTCCCAACGATCAAGGCGAGTTACA
TGATCCCCCATGTTGTGCAAAAAAGCGGTTAGCTCCTTCGGTCCTCCGATCGTTGTCAGAAGTAAGTTGG
CCGCAGTGTTATCACTCATGGTTATGGCAGCACTGCATAATTCTCTTACTGTCATGCCATCCGTAAGATG
CTTTTCTGTGACTGGTGAGTACTCAACCAAGTCATTCTGAGAATAGTGTATGCGGCGACCGAGTTGCTCT
TGCCCGGCGTCAATACGGGATAATACCGCGCCACATAGCAGAACTTTAAAAGTGCTCATCATTGGAAAAC
GTTCTTCGGGGCGAAAACTCTCAAGGATCTTACCGCTGTTGAGATCCAGTTCGATGTAACCCACTCGTGA
ACCCAACTGATCTTCAGCATCTTTTACTTTCACCAGCGTTTCTGGGTGAGCAAAAACAGGAAGGCAAAAT
GCCGCAAAAAAGGGAATAAGGGCGACACGGAAATGTTGAATACTCATACTCTTCCTTTTTCAATATTATT
GAAGCATTTATCAGGGTTATTGTCTCATGAGCGGATACATATTTGAATGTATTTAGAAAAATAAACAAAT
AGGGGTTCCGCGCACATTTCCCCGAAAAGTGCCACCTG
[124 nt withheld, positions 8369-8492]
C
[91 nt withheld, positions 8494-8584]
A
[49 nt withheld, positions 8586-8634]
CCTTTGACGTTGGAGTCCACGTTCTTT
[37 nt withheld, positions 8662-8698]
ACCCTATCTCGGTCTATTCTTTTGATTTATAAGGGATTTTGCCGATTTCGGCCTATTGGTTAAAAAATGA
GCTGATTTAACAAAAATTTAACGCGAATTTTAACAAAATATTAACGCTTACAATTT
Features (pLannotate 1.2.2; 22 found; start..end, strand, type, name):
      4..158     -  CDS            lacZα (fragment): LacZα fragment of β-galactosidase; lacZ fragment
    318..697     +  enhancer       CMV enhancer: human cytomegalovirus immediate early enhancer
    699..898     +  promoter       CMV promoter: human cytomegalovirus (CMV) immediate early promoter
    931..975     +  CDS            preprotrypsin leader: leader sequence from mouse preprotrypsin
   1033..3495    +  CDS            FGFR2: FGFR2_HUMAN - Also known as BEK, KGFR, KSAM. Experimental evidence at protein level: Swiss-Prot protein existence level 1. Tyrosine-protein kinase that acts as cell-surface receptor for fibroblast growth factors and plays an essential role in the regulation of cell proliferation, differentiation, migration and apoptosis, and in the regulation of embryonic development. Required for normal embryonic patterning, trophoblast function, limb bud development, lung morphogenesis, osteogenesis and skin development. Plays an essential role in the regulation of osteoblast differentiation, proliferation a
   3508..3573    +  CDS            3xFLAG: three tandem FLAG® epitope tags, followed by an enterokinase cleavage site
   3584..4206    +  polyA_signal   hGH poly(A) signal: human growth hormone polyadenylation signal
   4248..4545    +  promoter       SV40 promoter: SV40 enhancer and early promoter
   4599..5390    +  CDS            neo: KKA2_KLEPN - Also known as kan, nptII. Experimental evidence at protein level: Swiss-Prot protein existence level 1. Resistance to kanamycin, neomycin, paromomycin, ribostamycin, butirosin and gentamicin B. From Klebsiella pneumoniae.
   5414..5791    +  CDS            ble: BLE_KLEPN - Experimental evidence at protein level: Swiss-Prot protein existence level 1. Binding protein with a strong affinity to the bleomycin family of antibiotics. Binds to CL990; an antimitotic-antibiotic compound. From Klebsiella pneumoniae.
   5833..5892    +  CDS            str (fragment): STR_KLEPN - Protein inferred from homology: Swiss-Prot protein existence level 3. The aminoglycoside phosphotransferases achieve inactivation of their antibiotic substrates by phosphorylation. From Klebsiella pneumoniae.
   5915..5938    -  rep_origin     CloDF13 ori (fragment): Plasmids containing the CloDF13 (CDF) origin of replication can be propagated in E. coli cells that contain additional plasmids with compatible origins.
   5939..6022    +  CDS            large T antigen (fragment): large T antigen from SV40 (simian virus 40)
   6045..6179    +  polyA_signal   SV40 poly(A) signal: SV40 polyadenylation signal
   6185..6203    -  promoter       T7 promoter: promoter for bacteriophage T7 RNA polymerase
   6241..6257    -  protein_bind   lac operator: The lac repressor binds to the lac operator to inhibit transcription in E. coli. This inhibition can be relieved by adding lactose or isopropyl-β-D-thiogalactopyranoside (IPTG). lac repressor encoded by lacI
   6265..6295    -  promoter       lac promoter: promoter for the E. coli lac operon
   6343..6435    -  CDS            lacI (fragment): lac repressor; lacI; The lac repressor binds to the lac operator to inhibit transcription in E. coli. This inhibition can be relieved by adding lactose or isopropyl-β-D-thiogalactopyranoside (IPTG).
   6618..7206    -  rep_origin     ori: high-copy-number ColE1/pMB1/pBR322/pUC origin of replication
   7377..8237    -  CDS            AmpR: β-lactamase; bla; confers resistance to ampicillin, carbenicillin, and related antibiotics
   8238..8342    -  promoter       AmpR promoter: bla
   8369..8797    +  rep_origin     f1 ori (sequence partly withheld): f1 bacteriophage origin of replication; arrow indicates direction of (+) strand synthesis
