[The description below was written by a language model from this plasmid's Addgene catalogue record and pLannotate feature annotations shown in this document.]
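Description:
FGFR2 E565A 3xFlag is a mammalian expression plasmid built on the commercial p3xFlag-CMV-13 backbone and carrying the human fibroblast growth factor receptor 2 coding sequence (about 2.5 kb) with a single substitution, glutamic acid 565 to alanine. The insert was cloned between XbaI and BamHI sites, both retained. Transcription is driven by the human cytomegalovirus immediate-early enhancer and promoter and terminated by the human growth hormone polyadenylation signal. The backbone supplies a preprotrypsin leader sequence upstream of the cloning site and a C-terminal 3xFLAG epitope downstream of it, so the receptor is produced with three tandem FLAG tags at its C terminus for detection or immunoprecipitation with anti-FLAG antibodies. Whether the leader is translated in frame with the receptor, which has its own signal peptide, is not stated in the record.

For stable selection in mammalian cells, an SV40 enhancer/early promoter drives the neomycin phosphotransferase gene, conferring G418 resistance, followed by an SV40 polyadenylation signal. The annotation also picks up a ble reading frame and a short str fragment after neo, consistent with carry-over from the Tn5 resistance region, though only neomycin is listed as a selectable marker. In bacteria the plasmid is maintained at high copy through a ColE1/pUC-type origin with ampicillin resistance from β-lactamase, and an f1 origin is present for single-stranded DNA production. Small lacZα, lacI, lac promoter/operator and T7 promoter remnants are backbone residues.

The sequenced record (about 8.8 kb) is slightly longer than the catalogue total of roughly 8.76 kb. The stated purpose is simply to express this point-mutant FGFR2 in mammalian cells; the functional consequence of E565A is not described in the record.
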