Addgene plasmid #110109: FGFR2 E565A 3xFlag
Purpose: expresses FGFR2 with a single amino acid change in mammalian cells
Depositing lab: Martin Fernandez-Zapico. Depositing organization: Mayo Foundation for Medical Education and Research.
Backbone
  Vector backbone: p3xFlag-CMV-13
  Backbone manufacturer: Sigma
  Backbone size w/o insert (bp): 6300
  Total vector size (bp): 8763
  Vector type: Mammalian Expression
  Selectable markers: Neomycin (select with G418)
Growth in bacteria
  Bacterial resistance: Ampicillin, 100 μg/mL
  Growth temperature: 37°C
  Growth strain: DH5alpha
  Copy number: High Copy
Gene/Insert
  Gene/Insert name: fibroblast growth factor receptor 2 (alt name: FGFR2)
  Species: H. sapiens (human)
  Insert size (bp): 2463
  Mutation: mutated Glutamic acid 565 to Alanine (E565A)
  GenBank ID: NM_000141.4
  Entrez Gene: FGFR2 (a.k.a. BBDS, BEK, BFR-1, CD332, CEK3, CFD1, ECT1, JWS, K-SAM, KGFR, TK14, TK25)
  Promoter: CMV
  Tag / fusion protein: Flag (C terminal on backbone)
  Cloning method: Restriction Enzyme; 5′ cloning site Xba (not destroyed); 3′ cloning site BamHI (not destroyed)
  Sequencing primers: 5′ CMV-F; 3′ hGH-PA-R
Terms and licenses: Academic/Nonprofit Terms; Industry Terms: Not Available to Industry
How to cite: FGFR2 E565A 3xFlag was a gift from Martin Fernandez-Zapico (Addgene plasmid # 110109 ; http://n2t.net/addgene:110109 ; RRID:Addgene_110109)
