>Addgene plasmid #110109 | FGFR2 E565A 3xFlag | depositor partial sequence | sequence record 207155 | full insert
ATGGTCAGCTGGGGTCGTTTCATCTGCCTGGTCGTGGTCACCATGGCAACCTTGTCCCTGGCCCGGCCCT
CCTTCAGTTTAGTTGAGGATACCACATTAGAGCCAGAAGAGCCACCAACCAAATACCAAATCTCTCAACC
AGAAGTGTACGTGGCTGCGCCAGGGGAGTCGCTAGAGGTGCGCTGCCTGTTGAAAGATGCCGCCGTGATC
AGTTGGACTAAGGATGGGGTGCACTTGGGGCCCAACAATAGGACAGTGCTTATTGGGGAGTACTTGCAGA
TAAAGGGCGCCACGCCTAGAGACTCCGGCCTCTATGCTTGTACTGCCAGTAGGACTGTAGACAGTGAAAC
TTGGTACTTCATGGTGAATGTCACAGATGCCATCTCATCCGGAGATGATGAGGATGACACCGACGGTGCG
GAAGATTTTGTCAGTGAGAACAGTAACAACAAGAGAGCACCATACTGGACCAACACAGAAAAGATGGAAA
AGCGGCTCCATGCTGTGCCTGCGGCCAACACTGTCAAGTTTCGCTGCCCAGCCGGGGGGAACCCAATGCC
AACCATGCGGTGGCTGAAAAACGGGAAGGAGTTTAAGCAGGAGCATCGCATTGGAGGCTACAAGGTACGA
AACCAGCACTGGAGCCTCATTATGGAAAGTGTGGTCCCATCTGACAAGGGAAATTATACCTGTGTGGTGG
AGAATGAATACGGGTCCATCAATCACACGTACCACCTGGATGTTGTGGAGCGATCGCCTCACCGGCCCAT
CCTCCAAGCCGGACTGCCGGCAAATGCCTCCACAGTGGTTGGAGGAGACGTAGAGTTTGTCTGCAAGGTT
TACAGTGATGCCCAGCCCCACATCCAGTGGATCAAGCACGTGGAAAAGAACGGCAGTAAATACGGGCCCG
ACGGGCTGCCCTACCTCAAGGTTCTCAAGGCCGCCGGTGTTAACACCACGGACAAAGAGATTGAGGTTCT
CTATATTCGGAATGTAACTTTTGAGGACGCTGGGGAATATACGTGCTTGGCGGGTAATTCTATTGGGATA
TCCTTTCACTCTGCATGGTTGACAGTTCTGCCAGCGCCTGGAAGAGAAAAGGAGATTACAGCTTCCCCAG
ACTACCTGGAGATAGCCATTTACTGCATAGGGGTCTTCTTAATCGCCTGTATGGTGGTAACAGTCATCCT
GTGCCGAATGAAGAACACGACCAAGAAGCCAGACTTCAGCAGCCAGCCGGCTGTGCACAAGCTGACCAAA
CGTATCCCCCTGCGGAGACAAGTAACAGTTTCGGCTGAGTCCAGCTCCTCCATGAACTCCAACACCCCGC
TGGTGAGGATAACAACACGCCTCTCTTCAACGGCAGACACCCCCATGCTGGCAGGGGTCTCCGAGTATGA
ACTTCCAGAGGACCCAAAATGGGAGTTTCCAAGAGATAAGCTGACACTGGGCAAGCCCCTGGGAGAAGGT
TGCTTTGGGCAAGTGGTCATGGCGGAAGCAGTGGGAATTGACAAAGACAAGCCCAAGGAGGCGGTCACCG
TGGCCGTGAAGATGTTGAAAGATGATGCCACAGAGAAAGACCTTTCTGATCTGGTGTCAGAGATGGAGAT
GATGAAGATGATTGGGAAACACAAGAATATCATAAATCTTCTTGGAGCCTGCACACAGGATGGGCCTCTC
TATGTCATAGTTGCGTATGCCTCTAAAGGCAACCTCCGAGAATACCTCCGAGCCCGGAGGCCACCCGGGA
TGGAGTACTCCTATGACATTAACCGTGTTCCTGAGGAGCAGATGACCTTCAAGGACTTGGTGTCATGCAC
CTACCAGCTGGCCAGAGGCATGGAGTACTTGGCTTCCCAAAAATGTATTCATCGAGATTTAGCAGCCAGA
AATGTTTTGGTAACAGAAAACAATGTGATGAAAATAGCAGACTTTGGACTCGCCAGAGATATCAACAATA
TAGACTATTACAAAAAGACCACCAATGGGCGGCTTCCAGTCAAGTGGATGGCTCCAGAAGCCCTGTTTGA
TAGAGTATACACTCATCAGAGTGATGTCTGGTCCTTCGGGGTGTTAATGTGGGAGATCTTCACTTTAGGG
GGCTCGCCCTACCCAGGGATTCCCGTGGAGGAACTTTTTAAGCTGCTGAAGGAAGGACACAGAATGGATA
AGCCAGCCAACTGCACCAACGAACTGTACATGATGATGAGGGACTGTTGGCATGCAGTGCCCTCCCAGAG
ACCAACGTTCAAGCAGTTGGTAGAAGACTTGGATCGAATTCTCACTCTCACAACCAATGAGGAATACTTG
GACCTCAGCCAACCTCTCGAACAGTATTCACCTAGTTACCCTGACACAAGAAGTTCTTGTTCTTCAGGAG
ATGATTCTGTTTTTTCTCCAGACCCCATGCCTTACGAACCATGCCTTCCTCAGTATCCACACATAAACGG
CAGTGTTAAAACA
